Addgene plasmid #158428: pLenti-hSyn-Gαi*-BERKY3
Purpose: BRET biosensor for detection of Gαi-GTP in lentiviral vector pLenti-hSyn
Depositing lab: Mikel Garcia-Marcos. Depositing organization: Boston University Medical Campus. Publication: Revealing the Activity of Trimeric G-proteins in Live Cells with a Versatile Biosensor Design. Maziarz M, Park JC, Leyme A, Marivin A, Garcia-Lopez A, Patel PP, Garcia-Marcos M. Cell. 2020 Jun 27. pii: S0092-8674(20)30752-2. doi: 10.1016/j.cell.2020.06.020. PubMed 32634377.
Backbone
  Vector backbone: pLenti-hSynapsin-Cre-WPRE (Addgene Plasmid #86641)
  Backbone size w/o insert (bp): 9434
  Total vector size (bp): 11642
  Modifications to backbone: AgeI-Cre-EcoRI removed during cloning
  Vector type: Mammalian Expression, Lentiviral
  Selectable markers: Zeocin
Growth in bacteria
  Bacterial resistance: Ampicillin, 100 μg/mL
  Growth temperature: 37°C
  Growth strain: NEB Stable
  Copy number: High Copy
Gene/Insert
  Gene/Insert name: Lyn11-Nluc-ER/K linker-3xYFP-KB1753-myc (alt name: Gai*-BERKY3)
  Insert size (bp): 3189
  Promoter: hSynapsin
  Tag / fusion protein: Myc (C terminal on insert)
  Cloning method: Restriction Enzyme; 5′ cloning site AgeI, replaced with NheI/GCCACC (destroyed during cloning); 3′ cloning site EcoRI, replaced with XbaI/AgeI (destroyed during cloning)
  Sequencing primers: 5′ gcagcggaggagtcgtgtcg; 3′ ccacatagcgtaaaaggagc
Terms and licenses: Academic/Nonprofit Terms; Industry Terms: Not Available to Industry
How to cite: pLenti-hSyn-Gαi*-BERKY3 was a gift from Mikel Garcia-Marcos (Addgene plasmid # 158428 ; http://n2t.net/addgene:158428 ; RRID:Addgene_158428)
