[The description below was written by a language model from this plasmid's Addgene catalogue record and pLannotate feature annotations shown in this document.]
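Description:
pLenti-hSyn-Gαi*-BERKY3 is a lentiviral transfer plasmid for mammalian expression, built on the pLenti-hSynapsin-Cre-WPRE backbone with the Cre coding region removed and replaced by a BRET biosensor for GTP-bound Gαi. It is maintained in E. coli through a high-copy ColE1/pUC-type origin with ampicillin resistance. An f1 origin is also present. An SV40/EM7-driven BleoR cassette is annotated downstream of the 3' LTR, which corresponds to the Zeocin marker listed in the catalogue. The viral portion has a chimeric CMV enhancer/promoter fused to a truncated HIV-1 5' LTR, followed by the Ψ packaging signal, a gag fragment, RRE and cPPT/CTS. The second LTR is followed by a bGH polyadenylation signal. These elements allow Rev-dependent production and packaging of the vector genome when helper functions are supplied in trans.

The payload is driven by the human synapsin I promoter, which confers neuron-specific expression, and is followed by a WPRE that enhances transcript expression. According to the record, the single-chain sensor comprises a Lyn11 membrane-targeting sequence, NanoLuc luciferase as the BRET donor, an ER/K linker, three tandem YFP copies (annotated as Citrine) as the acceptor, the KB1753 peptide as the Gαi-GTP detector module, and a C-terminal Myc tag. The feature table also detects a TEV protease site just after Nluc. Lyn11, the ER/K linker, KB1753 and Myc are not individually annotated. In this type of design, binding of active Gαi to the detector module would be expected to change the donor-acceptor arrangement across the linker and so alter the BRET signal. The construct is intended for lentiviral delivery of the biosensor to report endogenous Gαi activity in live cells, with the promoter favouring neurons.
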