Features (pLannotate 1.2.2; 34 found; start..end, strand, type, name):
      1..448     +  promoter       hSyn promoter: human synapsin I promoter; confers neuron-specific expression (Kügler et al., 2003)
    566..1078    +  CDS            Nluc: NanoLuc® luciferase human codon-optimized
   1103..1123    +  CDS            TEV site: tobacco etch virus (TEV) protease recognition and cleavage site
   1379..2095    +  CDS            Citrine: Citrine is a basic (constitutively fluorescent) yellow fluorescent protein published in 2001, derived from Aequorea victoria. It has moderate acid sensitivity.
   2111..2827    +  CDS            Citrine: Citrine is a basic (constitutively fluorescent) yellow fluorescent protein published in 2001, derived from Aequorea victoria. It has moderate acid sensitivity.
   2840..3556    +  CDS            Citrine: Citrine is a basic (constitutively fluorescent) yellow fluorescent protein published in 2001, derived from Aequorea victoria. It has moderate acid sensitivity.
   3690..3710    +  misc_feature   MCS (fragment): pBluescript multiple cloning site
   3710..4298    +  misc_feature   WPRE: woodchuck hepatitis virus posttranscriptional regulatory element
   4235..4816    +  CDS            nef (fragment): NEF_HV1H2 - Experimental evidence at protein level: Swiss-Prot protein existence level 1. Extracellular Nef protein targets CD4(+) T-lymphocytes for apoptosis by interacting with CXCR4 surface receptors. From Human immunodeficiency virus type 1 group M subtype B (isolate HXB2) (HIV-1).
   4823..5003    +  LTR            5' LTR (truncated): truncated 5' long terminal repeat (LTR) from HIV-1
   5035..5242    +  polyA_signal   bGH poly(A) signal: bovine growth hormone polyadenylation signal
   5263..5284    +  promoter       SV40 promoter (fragment): SV40 enhancer and early promoter
   5305..5733    +  rep_origin     f1 ori (sequence partly withheld): f1 bacteriophage origin of replication; arrow indicates direction of (+) strand synthesis
   5747..6076    +  promoter       SV40 promoter: SV40 enhancer and early promoter
   6124..6171    +  promoter       EM7 promoter: synthetic bacterial promoter&nbsp
   6190..6564    +  CDS            BleoR: antibiotic-binding protein; Sh ble from Streptoalloteichus hindustanus; confers resistance to bleomycin, phleomycin, and Zeocin™
   6574..6699    +  CDS            ble (fragment): BLE_KLEPN - Experimental evidence at protein level: Swiss-Prot protein existence level 1. Binding protein with a strong affinity to the bleomycin family of antibiotics. Binds to CL990; an antimitotic-antibiotic compound. From Klebsiella pneumoniae.
   6694..6815    +  polyA_signal   SV40 poly(A) signal: SV40 polyadenylation signal
   6886..6908    -  protein_bind   lac operator (fragment): The lac repressor binds to the lac operator to inhibit transcription in E. coli. This inhibition can be relieved by adding lactose or isopropyl-β-D-thiogalactopyranoside (IPTG). lac repressor encoded by lacI
   6912..6942    -  promoter       lac promoter: promoter for the E. coli lac operon
   6957..6978    -  protein_bind   CAP binding site: CAP binding activates transcription in the presence of cAMP. E. coli catabolite activator protein
   6991..7083    -  CDS            lacI (fragment): lac repressor; lacI; The lac repressor binds to the lac operator to inhibit transcription in E. coli. This inhibition can be relieved by adding lactose or isopropyl-β-D-thiogalactopyranoside (IPTG).
   7266..7854    -  rep_origin     ori: high-copy-number ColE1/pMB1/pBR322/pUC origin of replication
   8025..8885    -  CDS            AmpR: β-lactamase; bla; confers resistance to ampicillin, carbenicillin, and related antibiotics
   8886..8990    -  promoter       AmpR promoter: bla
   9049..9101    -  misc_feature   bom (fragment): basis of mobility region from pBR322
   9256..9635    +  enhancer       CMV enhancer: human cytomegalovirus immediate early enhancer
   9636..9835    +  promoter       CMV promoter: human cytomegalovirus (CMV) immediate early promoter
   9853..10033   +  LTR            5' LTR (truncated): truncated 5' long terminal repeat (LTR) from HIV-1
  10080..10205   +  misc_feature   HIV-1 Ψ: packaging signal of human immunodeficiency virus type 1
  10189..10552   +  CDS            HIV-1 gag (fragment): gag protein from human immunodeficiency virus 1; gag
  10698..10931   +  misc_feature   RRE: The Rev response element (RRE) of HIV-1 allows for Rev-dependent mRNA export from the nucleus to the cytoplasm.
  11308..11408   +  CDS            Rev (fragment): human immunodeficiency virus 1 (HIV-1) Rev protein; rev; enhances nuclear export of unspliced and incompletely spliced viral mRNAs
  11458..11575   +  misc_feature   cPPT/CTS: central polypurine tract and central termination sequence of HIV-1
>Addgene plasmid #158428 | pLenti-hSyn-Gαi*-BERKY3 | addgene full sequence | sequence record 311275 | Addgene NGS Result
AGTGCAAGTGGGTTTTAGGACCAGGATGAGGCGGGGTGGGGGTGCCTACCTGACGACCGACCCCGACCCA
CTGGACAAGCACCCAACCCCCATTCCCCAAATTGCGCATCCCCTATCAGAGAGGGGGAGGGGAAACAGGA
TGCGGCGAGGCGCGTGCGCACTGCCAGCTTCAGCACCGCGGACAGTGCCTTCGCCCCCGCCTGGCGGCGC
GCGCCACCGCCGCCTCAGCACTGAAGGCGCGCTGACGTCACTCGCCGGTCCCCCGCAAACTCCCCTTCCC
GGCCACCTTGGTCGCGTCCGCGCCGCCGCCGGCCCAGCCGGACCGCACCACGCGAGGCGCGAGATAGGGG
GGCACGGGCGCGACCATCTGCGCTGCGGCGCCGGCGACTCAGCGCTGCCTCAGTCTGCGGTGGGCAGCGG
AGGAGTCGTGTCGTGCCTGAGAGCGCAGTCGAGAAACCGGCTAGAGGATCCTTCGAAAGCTAGCGCCACC
ATGGGATGTATAAAATCAAAAGGGAAAGACAGCAAGCTTGGATCAGGCGGTAGCGGGGGATCAGGCGGTA
GCGGGATGGTCTTCACACTCGAAGATTTCGTTGGGGACTGGCGACAGACAGCCGGCTACAACCTGGACCA
AGTCCTTGAACAGGGAGGTGTGTCCAGTTTGTTTCAGAATCTCGGGGTGTCCGTAACTCCGATCCAAAGG
ATTGTCCTGAGCGGTGAAAATGGGCTGAAGATCGACATCCATGTCATCATCCCGTATGAAGGTCTGAGCG
GCGACCAAATGGGCCAGATCGAAAAAATTTTTAAGGTGGTGTACCCTGTGGATGATCATCACTTTAAGGT
GATCCTGCACTATGGCACACTGGTAATCGACGGGGTTACGCCGAACATGATCGACTATTTCGGACGGCCG
TATGAAGGCATCGCCGTGTTCGACGGCAAAAAGATCACTGTAACAGGGACCCTGTGGAACGGCAACAAAA
TTATCGACGAGCGCCTGATCAACCCCGACGGCTCCCTGCTGTTCCGAGTAACCATCAACGGAGTGACCGG
CTGGCGGCTGTGCGAACGCATTCTGGCGGAATTCGGATCTGGTGGTTCAGGCGAAAACCTGTATTTTCAG
GGCGGAAGCGGAGAAGAGGAGGAAAAGAAAAAACAACAGGAGGAGGAGGCGGAGAGGCTGAGGAGGATAC
AAGAGGAAATGGAAAAAGAAAGAAAGCGGCGAGAGGAAGATGAGCAGCGACGCCGCAAGGAGGAGGAAGA
GAGAAGGATGAAATTGGAGATGGAGGCAAAACGCAAACAAGAAGAGGAAGAACGGAAGAAACGGGAGGAT
GATGAAAAGCGGAAGAAAAAGGGATCTGGAGGGTCAGGGGGCGCGCCCATGGTTTCAAAGGGAGAAGAGT
TGTTCACAGGGGTTGTACCGATTCTTGTAGAACTTGACGGAGATGTCAACGGGCACAAGTTTAGTGTAAG
TGGAGAAGGCGAGGGCGATGCGACCTATGGAAAACTGACCCTTAAATTTATTTGTACTACGGGTAAATTG
CCCGTTCCCTGGCCGACATTGGTAACTACATTCGGATATGGTTTGATGTGCTTTGCAAGGTATCCGGATC
ACATGAAGCAGCATGATTTCTTCAAGTCCGCCATGCCCGAAGGCTACGTCCAGGAGCGCACCATCTTCTT
CAAGGACGACGGCAACTACAAGACCCGCGCCGAGGTGAAGTTCGAGGGCGACACCCTGGTGAACCGCATC
GAGCTGAAGGGCATCGACTTCAAGGAGGACGGCAACATCCTGGGGCACAAGCTGGAGTACAACTACAACA
GCCACAACGTCTATATCATGGCCGACAAGCAGAAGAACGGCATCAAGGTGAACTTCAAGATCCGCCACAA
CATCGAGGACGGCAGCGTGCAGCTCGCCGACCACTACCAGCAGAACACCCCCATCGGCGACGGCCCCGTG
CTGCTGCCCGACAACCACTACCTGAGCTACCAGTCCGCCCTGAGCAAAGACCCCAACGAGAAGCGCGATC
ACATGGTCCTGCTGGAGTTCGTGACCGCCGCCGGGATCACTCTCGGCATGGACGAGCTGTACAAGGGCGC
GCCCGGAGGAATGGTTTCAAAGGGAGAAGAGTTGTTCACAGGGGTTGTACCGATTCTTGTAGAACTTGAC
GGAGATGTCAACGGGCACAAGTTTAGTGTAAGTGGAGAAGGCGAGGGCGATGCGACCTATGGAAAACTGA
CCCTTAAATTTATTTGTACTACGGGTAAATTGCCCGTTCCCTGGCCGACATTGGTAACTACATTCGGATA
TGGTTTGATGTGCTTTGCAAGGTATCCGGATCACATGAAGCAGCATGATTTCTTCAAGTCCGCCATGCCC
GAAGGCTACGTCCAGGAGCGCACCATCTTCTTCAAGGACGACGGCAACTACAAGACCCGCGCCGAGGTGA
AGTTCGAGGGCGACACCCTGGTGAACCGCATCGAGCTGAAGGGCATCGACTTCAAGGAGGACGGCAACAT
CCTGGGGCACAAGCTGGAGTACAACTACAACAGCCACAACGTCTATATCATGGCCGACAAGCAGAAGAAC
GGCATCAAGGTGAACTTCAAGATCCGCCACAACATCGAGGACGGCAGCGTGCAGCTCGCCGACCACTACC
AGCAGAACACCCCCATCGGCGACGGCCCCGTGCTGCTGCCCGACAACCACTACCTGAGCTACCAGTCCGC
CCTGAGCAAAGACCCCAACGAGAAGCGCGATCACATGGTCCTGCTGGAGTTCGTGACCGCCGCCGGGATC
ACTCTCGGCATGGACGAGCTGTACAAGGGATCCGGAGGAATGGTTTCAAAGGGAGAAGAGTTGTTCACAG
GGGTTGTACCGATTCTTGTAGAACTTGACGGAGATGTCAACGGGCACAAGTTTAGTGTAAGTGGAGAAGG
CGAGGGCGATGCGACCTATGGAAAACTGACCCTTAAATTTATTTGTACTACGGGTAAATTGCCCGTTCCC
TGGCCGACATTGGTAACTACATTCGGATATGGTTTGATGTGCTTTGCAAGGTATCCGGATCACATGAAGC
AGCATGATTTCTTCAAGTCCGCCATGCCCGAAGGCTACGTCCAGGAGCGCACCATCTTCTTCAAGGACGA
CGGCAACTACAAGACCCGCGCCGAGGTGAAGTTCGAGGGCGACACCCTGGTGAACCGCATCGAGCTGAAG
GGCATCGACTTCAAGGAGGACGGCAACATCCTGGGGCACAAGCTGGAGTACAACTACAACAGCCACAACG
TCTATATCATGGCCGACAAGCAGAAGAACGGCATCAAGGTGAACTTCAAGATCCGCCACAACATCGAGGA
CGGCAGCGTGCAGCTCGCCGACCACTACCAGCAGAACACCCCCATCGGCGACGGCCCCGTGCTGCTGCCC
GACAACCACTACCTGAGCTACCAGTCCGCCCTGAGCAAAGACCCCAACGAGAAGCGCGATCACATGGTCC
TGCTGGAGTTCGTGACCGCCGCCGGGATCACTCTCGGCATGGACGAGCTGTACAAGGGATCCGGTGGCAC
CGGTGGATCAGGCTCTTCTCGAGGTTACTACCATGGTATTTGGGTGGGTGAAGAAGGTCGACTTTCTCGA
GGTGGAGAACAAAAACTTATTTCTGAAGAAGATCTGTGATCTAGACCGGTCGATATCAAGCTTATCGATA
ATCAACCTCTGGATTACAAAATTTGTGAAAGATTGACTGGTATTCTTAACTATGTTGCTCCTTTTACGCT
ATGTGGATACGCTGCTTTAATGCCTTTGTATCATGCTATTGCTTCCCGTATGGCTTTCATTTTCTCCTCC
TTGTATAAATCCTGGTTGCTGTCTCTTTATGAGGAGTTGTGGCCCGTTGTCAGGCAACGTGGCGTGGTGT
GCACTGTGTTTGCTGACGCAACCCCCACTGGTTGGGGCATTGCCACCACCTGTCAGCTCCTTTCCGGGAC
TTTCGCTTTCCCCCTCCCTATTGCCACGGCGGAACTCATCGCCGCCTGCCTTGCCCGCTGCTGGACAGGG
GCTCGGCTGTTGGGCACTGACAATTCCGTGGTGTTGTCGGGGAAATCATCGTCCTTTCCTTGGCTGCTCG
CCTGTGTTGCCACCTGGATTCTGCGCGGGACGTCCTTCTGCTACGTCCCTTCGGCCCTCAATCCAGCGGA
CCTTCCTTCCCGCGGCCTGCTGCCGGCTCTGCGGCCTCTTCCGCGTCTTCGCCTTCGCCCTCAGACGAGT
CGGATCTCCCTTTGGGCCGCCTCCCCGCATCGATACCGTCGACCTCGAGACCTAGAAAAACATGGAGCAA
TCACAAGTAGCAATACAGCAGCTACCAATGCTGATTGTGCCTGGCTAGAAGCACAAGAGGAGGAGGAGGT
GGGTTTTCCAGTCACACCTCAGGTACCTTTAAGACCAATGACTTACAAGGCAGCTGTAGATCTTAGCCAC
TTTTTAAAAGAAAAGGGGGGACTGGAAGGGCTAATTCACTCCCAACGAAGACAAGATATCCTTGATCTGT
GGATCTACCACACACAAGGCTACTTCCCTGATTGGCAGAACTACACACCAGGGCCAGGGATCAGATATCC
ACTGACCTTTGGATGGTGCTACAAGCTAGTACCAGTTGAGCAAGAGAAGGTAGAAGAAGCCAATGAAGGA
GAGAACACCCGCTTGTTACACCCTGTGAGCCTGCATGGGATGGATGACCCGGAGAGAGAAGTATTAGAGT
GGAGGTTTGACAGCCGCCTAGCATTTCATCACATGGCCCGAGAGCTGCATCCGGACTGTACTGGGTCTCT
CTGGTTAGACCAGATCTGAGCCTGGGAGCTCTCTGGCTAACTAGGGAACCCACTGCTTAAGCCTCAATAA
AGCTTGCCTTGAGTGCTTCAAGTAGTGTGTGCCCGTCTGTTGTGTGACTCTGGTAACTAGAGATCCCTCA
GACCCTTTTAGTCAGTGTGGAAAATCTCTAGCAGGGCCCGTTTAAACCCGCTGATCAGCCTCGACTGTGC
CTTCTAGTTGCCAGCCATCTGTTGTTTGCCCCTCCCCCGTGCCTTCCTTGACCCTGGAAGGTGCCACTCC
CACTGTCCTTTCCTAATAAAATGAGGAAATTGCATCGCATTGTCTGAGTAGGTGTCATTCTATTCTGGGG
GGTGGGGTGGGGCAGGACAGCAAGGGGGAGGATTGGGAAGACAATAGCAGGCATGCTGGGGATGCGGCGG
GCTCTATGGCTTCTGAGGCGGAAAGAACCAGCTGGGGCTCTAGGGGGTATCCCC
[124 nt withheld, positions 5305-5428]
C
[91 nt withheld, positions 5430-5520]
A
[49 nt withheld, positions 5522-5570]
CCTTTGACGTTGGAGTCCACGTTCTTT
[37 nt withheld, positions 5598-5634]
ACCCTATCTCGGTCTATTCTTTTGATTTATAAGGGATTTTGCCGATTTCGGCCTATTGGTTAAAAAATGA
GCTGATTTAACAAAAATTTAACGCGAATTAATTCTGTGGAATGTGTGTCAGTTAGGGTGTGGAAAGTCCC
CAGGCTCCCCAGCAGGCAGAAGTATGCAAAGCATGCATCTCAATTAGTCAGCAACCAGGTGTGGAAAGTC
CCCAGGCTCCCCAGCAGGCAGAAGTATGCAAAGCATGCATCTCAATTAGTCAGCAACCATAGTCCCGCCC
CTAACTCCGCCCATCCCGCCCCTAACTCCGCCCAGTTCCGCCCATTCTCCGCCCCATGGCTGACTAATTT
TTTTTATTTATGCAGAGGCCGAGGCCGCCTCTGCCTCTGAGCTATTCCAGAAGTAGTGAGGAGGCTTTTT
TGGAGGCCTAGGCTTTTGCAAAAAGCTCCCGGGAGCTTGTATATCCATTTTCGGATCTGATCAGCACGTG
TTGACAATTAATCATCGGCATAGTATATCGGCATAGTATAATACGACAAGGTGAGGAACTAAACCATGGC
CAAGTTGACCAGTGCCGTTCCGGTGCTCACCGCGCGCGACGTCGCCGGAGCGGTCGAGTTCTGGACCGAC
CGGCTCGGGTTCTCCCGGGACTTCGTGGAGGACGACTTCGCCGGTGTGGTCCGGGACGACGTGACCCTGT
TCATCAGCGCGGTCCAGGACCAGGTGGTGCCGGACAACACCCTGGCCTGGGTGTGGGTGCGCGGCCTGGA
CGAGCTGTACGCCGAGTGGTCGGAGGTCGTGTCCACGAACTTCCGGGACGCCTCCGGGCCGGCCATGACC
GAGATCGGCGAGCAGCCGTGGGGGCGGGAGTTCGCCCTGCGCGACCCGGCCGGCAACTGCGTGCACTTCG
TGGCCGAGGAGCAGGACTGACACGTGCTACGAGATTTCGATTCCACCGCCGCCTTCTATGAAAGGTTGGG
CTTCGGAATCGTTTTCCGGGACGCCGGCTGGATGATCCTCCAGCGCGGGGATCTCATGCTGGAGTTCTTC
GCCCACCCCAACTTGTTTATTGCAGCTTATAATGGTTACAAATAAAGCAATAGCATCACAAATTTCACAA
ATAAAGCATTTTTTTCACTGCATTCTAGTTGTGGTTTGTCCAAACTCATCAATGTATCTTATCATGTCTG
TATACCGTCGACCTCTAGCTAGAGCTTGGCGTAATCATGGTCATAGCTGTTTCCTGTGTGAAATTGTTAT
CCGCTCACAATTCCACACAACATACGAGCCGGAAGCATAAAGTGTAAAGCCTGGGGTGCCTAATGAGTGA
GCTAACTCACATTAATTGCGTTGCGCTCACTGCCCGCTTTCCAGTCGGGAAACCTGTCGTGCCAGCTGCA
TTAATGAATCGGCCAACGCGCGGGGAGAGGCGGTTTGCGTATTGGGCGCTCTTCCGCTTCCTCGCTCACT
GACTCGCTGCGCTCGGTCGTTCGGCTGCGGCGAGCGGTATCAGCTCACTCAAAGGCGGTAATACGGTTAT
CCACAGAATCAGGGGATAACGCAGGAAAGAACATGTGAGCAAAAGGCCAGCAAAAGGCCAGGAACCGTAA
AAAGGCCGCGTTGCTGGCGTTTTTCCATAGGCTCCGCCCCCCTGACGAGCATCACAAAAATCGACGCTCA
AGTCAGAGGTGGCGAAACCCGACAGGACTATAAAGATACCAGGCGTTTCCCCCTGGAAGCTCCCTCGTGC
GCTCTCCTGTTCCGACCCTGCCGCTTACCGGATACCTGTCCGCCTTTCTCCCTTCGGGAAGCGTGGCGCT
TTCTCATAGCTCACGCTGTAGGTATCTCAGTTCGGTGTAGGTCGTTCGCTCCAAGCTGGGCTGTGTGCAC
GAACCCCCCGTTCAGCCCGACCGCTGCGCCTTATCCGGTAACTATCGTCTTGAGTCCAACCCGGTAAGAC
ACGACTTATCGCCACTGGCAGCAGCCACTGGTAACAGGATTAGCAGAGCGAGGTATGTAGGCGGTGCTAC
AGAGTTCTTGAAGTGGTGGCCTAACTACGGCTACACTAGAAGAACAGTATTTGGTATCTGCGCTCTGCTG
AAGCCAGTTACCTTCGGAAAAAGAGTTGGTAGCTCTTGATCCGGCAAACAAACCACCGCTGGTAGCGGTG
GTTTTTTTGTTTGCAAGCAGCAGATTACGCGCAGAAAAAAAGGATCTCAAGAAGATCCTTTGATCTTTTC
TACGGGGTCTGACGCTCAGTGGAACGAAAACTCACGTTAAGGGATTTTGGTCATGAGATTATCAAAAAGG
ATCTTCACCTAGATCCTTTTAAATTAAAAATGAAGTTTTAAATCAATCTAAAGTATATATGAGTAAACTT
GGTCTGACAGTTACCAATGCTTAATCAGTGAGGCACCTATCTCAGCGATCTGTCTATTTCGTTCATCCAT
AGTTGCCTGACTCCCCGTCGTGTAGATAACTACGATACGGGAGGGCTTACCATCTGGCCCCAGTGCTGCA
ATGATACCGCGAGACCCACGCTCACCGGCTCCAGATTTATCAGCAATAAACCAGCCAGCCGGAAGGGCCG
AGCGCAGAAGTGGTCCTGCAACTTTATCCGCCTCCATCCAGTCTATTAATTGTTGCCGGGAAGCTAGAGT
AAGTAGTTCGCCAGTTAATAGTTTGCGCAACGTTGTTGCCATTGCTACAGGCATCGTGGTGTCACGCTCG
TCGTTTGGTATGGCTTCATTCAGCTCCGGTTCCCAACGATCAAGGCGAGTTACATGATCCCCCATGTTGT
GCAAAAAAGCGGTTAGCTCCTTCGGTCCTCCGATCGTTGTCAGAAGTAAGTTGGCCGCAGTGTTATCACT
CATGGTTATGGCAGCACTGCATAATTCTCTTACTGTCATGCCATCCGTAAGATGCTTTTCTGTGACTGGT
GAGTACTCAACCAAGTCATTCTGAGAATAGTGTATGCGGCGACCGAGTTGCTCTTGCCCGGCGTCAATAC
GGGATAATACCGCGCCACATAGCAGAACTTTAAAAGTGCTCATCATTGGAAAACGTTCTTCGGGGCGAAA
ACTCTCAAGGATCTTACCGCTGTTGAGATCCAGTTCGATGTAACCCACTCGTGCACCCAACTGATCTTCA
GCATCTTTTACTTTCACCAGCGTTTCTGGGTGAGCAAAAACAGGAAGGCAAAATGCCGCAAAAAAGGGAA
TAAGGGCGACACGGAAATGTTGAATACTCATACTCTTCCTTTTTCAATATTATTGAAGCATTTATCAGGG
TTATTGTCTCATGAGCGGATACATATTTGAATGTATTTAGAAAAATAAACAAATAGGGGTTCCGCGCACA
TTTCCCCGAAAAGTGCCACCTGACGTCGACGGATCGGGAGATCTCCCGATCCCCTATGGTGCACTCTCAG
TACAATCTGCTCTGATGCCGCATAGTTAAGCCAGTATCTGCTCCCTGCTTGTGTGTTGGAGGTCGCTGAG
TAGTGCGCGAGCAAAATTTAAGCTACAACAAGGCAAGGCTTGACCGACAATTGCATGAAGAATCTGCTTA
GGGTTAGGCGTTTTGCGCTGCTTCGCGATGTACGGGCCAGATATACGCGTTGACATTGATTATTGACTAG
TTATTAATAGTAATCAATTACGGGGTCATTAGTTCATAGCCCATATATGGAGTTCCGCGTTACATAACTT
ACGGTAAATGGCCCGCCTGGCTGACCGCCCAACGACCCCCGCCCATTGACGTCAATAATGACGTATGTTC
CCATAGTAACGCCAATAGGGACTTTCCATTGACGTCAATGGGTGGAGTATTTACGGTAAACTGCCCACTT
GGCAGTACATCAAGTGTATCATATGCCAAGCACGCCCCCTATTGACGTCAATGACGGTAAATGGCCCGCC
TGGCATTATGCCCAGTACATGACCTTATGGGACTTTCCTACTTGGCAGTACATCTACGTATTAGTCATCG
CTATTACCATGGTGATGCGGTTTTGGCAGTACATCAATGGGCGTGGATAGCGGTTTGACTCACGGGGATT
TCCAAGTCTCCACCCCATTGACGTCAATGGGAGTTTGTTTTGGCACCAAAATCAACGGGACTTTCCAAAA
TGTCGTAACAACTCCGCCCCATTGACGCAAATGGGCGGTAGGCGTGTACGGTGGGAGGTCTATATAAGCA
GCGCGTTTTGCCTGTACTGGGTCTCTCTGGTTAGACCAGATCTGAGCCTGGGAGCTCTCTGGCTAACTAG
GGAACCCACTGCTTAAGCCTCAATAAAGCTTGCCTTGAGTGCTTCAAGTAGTGTGTGCCCGTCTGTTGTG
TGACTCTGGTAACTAGAGATCCCTCAGACCCTTTTAGTCAGTGTGGAAAATCTCTAGCAGTGGCGCCCGA
ACAGGGACTTGAAAGCGAAAGGGAAACCAGAGGAGCTCTCTCGACGCAGGACTCGGCTTGCTGAAGCGCG
CACGGCAAGAGGCGAGGGGCGGCGACTGGTGAGTACGCCAAAAATTTTGACTAGCGGAGGCTAGAAGGAG
AGAGATGGGTGCGAGAGCGTCAGTATTAAGCGGGGGAGAATTAGATCGCGATGGGAAAAAATTCGGTTAA
GGCCAGGGGGAAAGAAAAAATATAAATTAAAACATATAGTATGGGCAAGCAGGGAGCTAGAACGATTCGC
AGTTAATCCTGGCCTGTTAGAAACATCAGAAGGCTGTAGACAAATACTGGGACAGCTACAACCATCCCTT
CAGACAGGATCAGAAGAACTTAGATCATTATATAATACAGTAGCAACCCTCTATTGTGTGCATCAAAGGA
TAGAGATAAAAGACACCAAGGAAGCTTTAGACAAGATAGAGGAAGAGCAAAACAAAAGTAAGACCACCGC
ACAGCAAGCGGCCGCTGATCTTCAGACCTGGAGGAGGAGATATGAGGGACAATTGGAGAAGTGAATTATA
TAAATATAAAGTAGTAAAAATTGAACCATTAGGAGTAGCACCCACCAAGGCAAAGAGAAGAGTGGTGCAG
AGAGAAAAAAGAGCAGTGGGAATAGGAGCTTTGTTCCTTGGGTTCTTGGGAGCAGCAGGAAGCACTATGG
GCGCAGCGTCAATGACGCTGACGGTACAGGCCAGACAATTATTGTCTGGTATAGTGCAGCAGCAGAACAA
TTTGCTGAGGGCTATTGAGGCGCAACAGCATCTGTTGCAACTCACAGTCTGGGGCATCAAGCAGCTCCAG
GCAAGAATCCTGGCTGTGGAAAGATACCTAAAGGATCAACAGCTCCTGGGGATTTGGGGTTGCTCTGGAA
AACTCATTTGCACCACTGCTGTGCCTTGGAATGCTAGTTGGAGTAATAAATCTCTGGAACAGATTTGGAA
TCACACGACCTGGATGGAGTGGGACAGAGAAATTAACAATTACACAAGCTTAATACACTCCTTAATTGAA
GAATCGCAAAACCAGCAAGAAAAGAATGAACAAGAATTATTGGAATTAGATAAATGGGCAAGTTTGTGGA
ATTGGTTTAACATAACAAATTGGCTGTGGTATATAAAATTATTCATAATGATAGTAGGAGGCTTGGTAGG
TTTAAGAATAGTTTTTGCTGTACTTTCTATAGTGAATAGAGTTAGGCAGGGATATTCACCATTATCGTTT
CAGACCCACCTCCCAACCCCGAGGGGACCCGACAGGCCCGAAGGAATAGAAGAAGAAGGTGGAGAGAGAG
ACAGAGACAGATCCATTCGATTAGTGAACGGATCGGCACTGCGTGCGCCAATTCTGCAGACAAATGGCAG
TATTCATCCACAATTTTAAAAGAAAAGGGGGGATTGGGGGGTACAGTGCAGGGGAAAGAATAGTAGACAT
AATAGCAACAGACATACAAACTAAAGAATTACAAAAACAAATTACAAAAATTCAAAATTTTCGGGTTTAT
TACAGGGACAGCAGAGATCCAGTTTGGTTAATTAAGTGTCTAGACTGCAGAGGGCCCTGCGTATG
