>Addgene plasmid #158428 | pLenti-hSyn-Gαi*-BERKY3 | depositor partial sequence | sequence record 305670 | insertion between AgeI and EcoRI
ATGGGATGTATAAAATCAAAAGGGAAAGACAGCAAGCTTGGATCAGGCGGTAGCGGGGGATCAGGCGGTA
GCGGGATGGTCTTCACACTCGAAGATTTCGTTGGGGACTGGCGACAGACAGCCGGCTACAACCTGGACCA
AGTCCTTGAACAGGGAGGTGTGTCCAGTTTGTTTCAGAATCTCGGGGTGTCCGTAACTCCGATCCAAAGG
ATTGTCCTGAGCGGTGAAAATGGGCTGAAGATCGACATCCATGTCATCATCCCGTATGAAGGTCTGAGCG
GCGACCAAATGGGCCAGATCGAAAAAATTTTTAAGGTGGTGTACCCTGTGGATGATCATCACTTTAAGGT
GATCCTGCACTATGGCACACTGGTAATCGACGGGGTTACGCCGAACATGATCGACTATTTCGGACGGCCG
TATGAAGGCATCGCCGTGTTCGACGGCAAAAAGATCACTGTAACAGGGACCCTGTGGAACGGCAACAAAA
TTATCGACGAGCGCCTGATCAACCCCGACGGCTCCCTGCTGTTCCGAGTAACCATCAACGGAGTGACCGG
CTGGCGGCTGTGCGAACGCATTCTGGCGGAATTCGGATCTGGTGGTTCAGGCGAAAACCTGTATTTTCAG
GGCGGAAGCGGAGAAGAGGAGGAAAAGAAAAAACAACAGGAGGAGGAGGCGGAGAGGCTGAGGAGGATAC
AAGAGGAAATGGAAAAAGAAAGAAAGCGGCGAGAGGAAGATGAGCAGCGACGCCGCAAGGAGGAGGAAGA
GAGAAGGATGAAATTGGAGATGGAGGCAAAACGCAAACAAGAAGAGGAAGAACGGAAGAAACGGGAGGAT
GATGAAAAGCGGAAGAAAAAGGGATCTGGAGGGTCAGGGGGCGCGCCCATGGTTTCAAAGGGAGAAGAGT
TGTTCACAGGGGTTGTACCGATTCTTGTAGAACTTGACGGAGATGTCAACGGGCACAAGTTTAGTGTAAG
TGGAGAAGGCGAGGGCGATGCGACCTATGGAAAACTGACCCTTAAATTTATTTGTACTACGGGTAAATTG
CCCGTTCCCTGGCCGACATTGGTAACTACATTCGGATATGGTTTGATGTGCTTTGCAAGGTATCCGGATC
ACATGAAGCAGCATGATTTCTTCAAGTCCGCCATGCCCGAAGGCTACGTCCAGGAGCGCACCATCTTCTT
CAAGGACGACGGCAACTACAAGACCCGCGCCGAGGTGAAGTTCGAGGGCGACACCCTGGTGAACCGCATC
GAGCTGAAGGGCATCGACTTCAAGGAGGACGGCAACATCCTGGGGCACAAGCTGGAGTACAACTACAACA
GCCACAACGTCTATATCATGGCCGACAAGCAGAAGAACGGCATCAAGGTGAACTTCAAGATCCGCCACAA
CATCGAGGACGGCAGCGTGCAGCTCGCCGACCACTACCAGCAGAACACCCCCATCGGCGACGGCCCCGTG
CTGCTGCCCGACAACCACTACCTGAGCTACCAGTCCGCCCTGAGCAAAGACCCCAACGAGAAGCGCGATC
ACATGGTCCTGCTGGAGTTCGTGACCGCCGCCGGGATCACTCTCGGCATGGACGAGCTGTACAAGGGCGC
GCCCGGAGGAATGGTTTCAAAGGGAGAAGAGTTGTTCACAGGGGTTGTACCGATTCTTGTAGAACTTGAC
GGAGATGTCAACGGGCACAAGTTTAGTGTAAGTGGAGAAGGCGAGGGCGATGCGACCTATGGAAAACTGA
CCCTTAAATTTATTTGTACTACGGGTAAATTGCCCGTTCCCTGGCCGACATTGGTAACTACATTCGGATA
TGGTTTGATGTGCTTTGCAAGGTATCCGGATCACATGAAGCAGCATGATTTCTTCAAGTCCGCCATGCCC
GAAGGCTACGTCCAGGAGCGCACCATCTTCTTCAAGGACGACGGCAACTACAAGACCCGCGCCGAGGTGA
AGTTCGAGGGCGACACCCTGGTGAACCGCATCGAGCTGAAGGGCATCGACTTCAAGGAGGACGGCAACAT
CCTGGGGCACAAGCTGGAGTACAACTACAACAGCCACAACGTCTATATCATGGCCGACAAGCAGAAGAAC
GGCATCAAGGTGAACTTCAAGATCCGCCACAACATCGAGGACGGCAGCGTGCAGCTCGCCGACCACTACC
AGCAGAACACCCCCATCGGCGACGGCCCCGTGCTGCTGCCCGACAACCACTACCTGAGCTACCAGTCCGC
CCTGAGCAAAGACCCCAACGAGAAGCGCGATCACATGGTCCTGCTGGAGTTCGTGACCGCCGCCGGGATC
ACTCTCGGCATGGACGAGCTGTACAAGGGATCCGGAGGAATGGTTTCAAAGGGAGAAGAGTTGTTCACAG
GGGTTGTACCGATTCTTGTAGAACTTGACGGAGATGTCAACGGGCACAAGTTTAGTGTAAGTGGAGAAGG
CGAGGGCGATGCGACCTATGGAAAACTGACCCTTAAATTTATTTGTACTACGGGTAAATTGCCCGTTCCC
TGGCCGACATTGGTAACTACATTCGGATATGGTTTGATGTGCTTTGCAAGGTATCCGGATCACATGAAGC
AGCATGATTTCTTCAAGTCCGCCATGCCCGAAGGCTACGTCCAGGAGCGCACCATCTTCTTCAAGGACGA
CGGCAACTACAAGACCCGCGCCGAGGTGAAGTTCGAGGGCGACACCCTGGTGAACCGCATCGAGCTGAAG
GGCATCGACTTCAAGGAGGACGGCAACATCCTGGGGCACAAGCTGGAGTACAACTACAACAGCCACAACG
TCTATATCATGGCCGACAAGCAGAAGAACGGCATCAAGGTGAACTTCAAGATCCGCCACAACATCGAGGA
CGGCAGCGTGCAGCTCGCCGACCACTACCAGCAGAACACCCCCATCGGCGACGGCCCCGTGCTGCTGCCC
GACAACCACTACCTGAGCTACCAGTCCGCCCTGAGCAAAGACCCCAACGAGAAGCGCGATCACATGGTCC
TGCTGGAGTTCGTGACCGCCGCCGGGATCACTCTCGGCATGGACGAGCTGTACAAGGGATCCGGTGGCAC
CGGTGGATCAGGCTCTTCTCGAGGTTACTACCATGGTATTTGGGTGGGTGAAGAAGGTCGACTTTCTCGA
GGTGGAGAACAAAAACTTATTTCTGAAGAAGATCTGTGA
